>Addgene plasmid #233491 | pMTKM19 | addgene full sequence | sequence record 467248 | Addgene NGS Result
TCGGTCTCAAACGGCCTGGGTTTTCAAATTGACATTAATTTTTTTAACCAGCTTGAAATTTCATGGTGCG
AATATTCTGTACGGAAAAAAAAAAAAATACACACAAAGCACATACAGATCTACGTAGGACGAAAGGTACC
AAAGGGGAACGAGTGGCTGGTTGTGGTTTATTTTCCCTCAGTCACTCTTCTTGAGTTGAGTTCTGTCGAG
CTCTATTGTCCGATGATTACCTTTTCCTCAGTATTCATTGATCAAAGAGAGGCTAATGCTACTATTTCTA
ATTTTTTTGCTGGGATCAATATATCGAATTCGGCAATTTGTCTGGTAACTTTCAAGCTTTGATTCCTGGT
TTTAGTTTCTCAGGCAAGAGAGTACAGGTACCAGGAAACCACTGGAGTATGCATATACGGGTCTGTCTAT
GGATCAAAAAATGATGCTTGCTTCAATTTTGTGCATGTTGGATCACAGTTTAGATTTCGACATTGTTCCC
AGCACAATTGACACACAAAAGATTCATTGACGCTTGAGATCCAAAAAGTATAAAAGAGTAACAGGTTTCA
GACTTTTTTGGATCTCTTGATTGATGTTTCCTAATAGTTGTATATCATATCTTTTGTTACTCACAAAGAA
CATCAAGAAATAAGCATCGAATCACATCGACTCTTTCCTATAACAAAAAAGCTTCCCTTTTCAATCCAAA
CATTTCAATTTATACACTATGTGAGACCAGACCAATAAAAAACGCCCGGCGGCAACCGAGCGTTCTGAAC
AAATCCAGATGGAGTTCTGAGGTCATTACTGGATCTATCAACAGGAGTCCAAGCGAGCTCGATATCAAAT
TACGCCCCGCCCTGCCACTCATCGCAGTACTGTTGTAATTCATTAAGCATTCTGCCGACATGGAAGCCAT
CACAAACGGCATGATGAACCTGAATCGCCAGCGGCATCAGCACCTTGTCGCCTTGCGTATAATATTTGCC
CATGGTGAAAACGGGGGCGAAGAAGTTGTCCATATTGGCCACGTTTAAATCAAAACTGGTGAAACTCACC
CAGGGATTGGCTGAAACGAAAAACATATTCTCAATAAACCCTTTAGGGAAATAGGCCAGGTTTTCACCGT
AACACGCCACATCTTGCGAATATATGTGTAGAAACTGCCGGAAATCGTCGTGGTATTCACTCCAGAGCGA
TGAAAACGTTTCAGTTTGCTCATGGAAAACGGTGTAACAAGGGTGAACACTATCCCATATCACCAGCTCA
CCGTCTTTCATTGCCATACGAAATTCCGGATGAGCATTCATCAGGCGGGCAAGAATGTGAATAAAGGCCG
GATAAAACTTGTGCTTATTTTTCTTTACGGTCTTTAAAAAGGCCGTAATATCCAGCTGAACGGTCTGGTT
ATAGGTACATTGAGCAACTGACTGAAATGCCTCAAAATGTTCTTTACGATGCCATTGGGATATATCAACG
GTGGTATATCCAGTGATTTTTTTCTCCATTTTAGCTTCCTTAGCTCCTGAAAATCTCGATAACTCAAAAA
ATACGCCCGGTAGTGATCTTATTTCATTATGGTGAAAGTTGGAACCTCTTACGTGCCCGATCAATCATGA
CCAAAATCCCTTAACGTGAGTTTTCGTTCCACTGAGCGTCAGACCCCGTAGAAAAGATCAAAGGATCTTC
TTGAGATCCTTTTTTTCTGCGCGTAATCTGCTGCTTGCAAACAAAAAAACCACCGCTACCAGCGGTGGTT
TGTTTGCCGGATCAAGAGCTACCAACTCTTTTTCCGAAGGTAACTGGCTTCAGCAGAGCGCAGATACCAA
ATACTGTTCTTCTAGTGTAGCCGTAGTTAGGCCACCACTTCAAGAACTCTGTAGCACCGCCTACATACCT
CGCTCTGCTAATCCTGTTACCAGTGGCTGCTGCCAGTGGCGATAAGTCGTGTCTTACCGGGTTGGACTCA
AGACGATAGTTACCGGATAAGGCGCAGCGGTCGGGCTGAACGGGGGGTTCGTGCACACAGCCCAGCTTGG
AGCGAACGACCTACACCGAACTGAGATACCTACAGCGTGAGCTATGAGAAAGCGCCACGCTTCCCGAAGG
GAGAAAGGCGGACAGGTATCCGGTAAGCGGCAGGGTCGGAACAGGAGAGCGCACGAGGGAGCTTCCAGGG
GGAAACGCCTGGTATCTTTATAGTCCTGTCGGGTTTCGCCACCTCTGACTTGAGCGTCGATTTTTGTGAT
GCTCGTCAGGGGGGCGGAGCCTATGGAAAAACGCCAGCAACGCGGCCTTTTTACGGTTCCTGGCCTTTTG
CTGGCCTTTTGCTCACATGTTCTTTCCTGCGTTATCCCCTGATTCTGTGGATAACCGTAG
Features (pLannotate 1.2.2; 4 found; start..end, strand, type, name):
    735..769     -  terminator     lambda t0 terminator: minimal transcription terminator from phage lambda (Scholtissek and Grosse, 1987)
    843..1499    -  CDS            cat: CAT_ECOLX - Experimental evidence at protein level: Swiss-Prot protein existence level 1. This enzyme is an effector of chloramphenicol resistance in bacteria. From Escherichia coli. This protein is used as a marker in many commonly used cloning vectors, such as pACYC184.
   1500..1597    -  promoter       cat promoter: promoter of the E. coli cat gene encoding chloramphenicol acetyltransferase
   1681..2269    +  rep_origin     ori: high-copy-number ColE1/pMB1/pBR322/pUC origin of replication
