[The description below was written by a language model from this plasmid's Addgene catalogue record and pLannotate feature annotations shown in this document.]
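Description:
pMTKM19 is a Level 0 part plasmid for MoClo (modular Golden Gate) assembly, built in the pYTK001 entry-vector backbone from the yeast toolkit system. It is classed as a yeast expression and synthetic biology vector, but as a part-storage plasmid it carries only bacterial maintenance functions. The feature table shows a high-copy ColE1/pUC-type origin of replication and a chloramphenicol acetyltransferase (cat) gene driven by its native cat promoter and followed by a lambda t0 terminator. This matches the catalogue's listing of chloramphenicol selection and high copy number in E. coli. No yeast origin, centromere or yeast selectable marker is annotated, so the plasmid is not expected to be maintained in yeast on its own.

The payload is promPIR1, the PIR1 promoter from Kluyveromyces marxianus CBS 6556, inserted by Golden Gate cloning. The automated annotation did not label this promoter. It presumably lies in the unannotated part of the 2,370 nt sequenced record, most of which falls upstream of the terminator, although the record does not give its coordinates or length. The flanking Type IIS restriction sites and overhangs that define the part type are not annotated either.

In use, the promoter part would be released and combined with coding sequence, terminator and other toolkit parts to build higher-level transcription units. This makes it a regulatory element for driving gene expression in K. marxianus. It belongs to a toolkit developed in work on this yeast as a host for lactose valorization. The record gives no information on the strength or regulation of the promoter.
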