Addgene plasmid #233491: pMTKM19
Purpose: Level 0 plasmid for MoClo, encodes the PIR1 promoter for K.marxianus
Depositing lab: Vincent Martin. Depositing organization: Concordia University. Publication: Sequencing of a Dairy Isolate Unlocks Kluyveromyces marxianus as a Host for Lactose Valorization. Thornbury M, Knoops A, Summerby-Murray I, Dhaliwal J, Johnson S, Utomo JC, Joshi J, Narcross L, Remondetto G, Pouliot M, Whiteway M, Martin VJJ. ACS Synth Biol. 2025 Jul 8. doi: 10.1021/acssynbio.5c00096. PubMed 40629255.
Backbone
  Vector backbone: pYTK001
  Backbone manufacturer: John Dueber, Addgene plasmid #65108
  Backbone size w/o insert (bp): 2676
  Vector type: Yeast Expression, Synthetic Biology
Growth in bacteria
  Bacterial resistance: Chloramphenicol, 25 μg/mL
  Growth temperature: 37°C
  Growth strain: DH5alpha
  Copy number: High Copy
Gene/Insert
  Gene/Insert name: promPIR1
  Species: K.marxianus CBS 6556
  Cloning method: Golden Gate
Resource information
  A portion of this plasmid was derived from a plasmid made by: The promoter sequence was originally published by Lang et al, 2020 (https://doi.org/10.1016/j.mec.2020.e00145)
Terms and licenses: Academic/Nonprofit Terms; Industry Terms: Not Available to Industry
Depositor comments: Please visit https://doi.org/10.1101/2025.02.03.636257 for bioRxiv preprint.
How to cite: pMTKM19 was a gift from Vincent Martin (Addgene plasmid # 233491 ; http://n2t.net/addgene:233491 ; RRID:Addgene_233491)
